Addgene plasmid #68688: pMpGWB423
Purpose: (Empty Backbone) Gateway binary vector designed for transgenic research with Marchantia polymorpha as well as other plants
Depositing lab: Takayuki Kohchi. Depositing organization: Kyoto University, Graduate School of Biostudies. Publication: Development of Gateway Binary Vector Series with Four Different Selection Markers for the Liverwort Marchantia polymorpha. Ishizaki K, Nishihama R, Ueda M, Inoue K, Ishida S, Nishimura Y, Shikanai T, Kohchi T. PLoS One. 2015 Sep 25;10(9):e0138876. doi: 10.1371/journal.pone.0138876. eCollection 2015. PONE-D-15-25288 PubMed 26406247.
Backbone
  Vector backbone: pMpGWB400
  Backbone manufacturer: Kohchi Lab., Kyoto University
  Backbone size (bp): 9287
  Modifications to backbone: Coding sequence for triple repeats of Citrine (3xCitrine) is cloned downstream of the Gateway cassette.
  Vector type: Plant Expression
  Selectable markers: Neomycin (select with G418)
  Tag / fusion protein: Triple repeats of Citrine (3xCitrine) (C terminal on insert)
Growth in bacteria
  Bacterial resistance: Chloramphenicol and Spectinomycin, 25 & 50 μg/mL
  Growth temperature: 37°C
  Growth strain: DB3.1
  Copy number: High Copy
Gene/Insert
  Cloning method: Gateway Cloning
Resource information
  A portion of this plasmid was derived from a plasmid made by: The Gateway cassette was provided by Tsuyoshi Nakagawa at Shimane University, Japan.
Terms and licenses: Academic/Nonprofit Terms; Industry Terms: Not Available to Industry
How to cite: pMpGWB423 was a gift from Takayuki Kohchi (Addgene plasmid # 68688 ; http://n2t.net/addgene:68688 ; RRID:Addgene_68688)
