[The description below was written by a language model from this plasmid's Addgene catalogue record and pLannotate feature annotations shown in this document.]
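Description:
pMpGWB423 is an empty Gateway destination binary vector for Agrobacterium-mediated plant transformation, built on the pMpGWB400 backbone and designed mainly for the liverwort Marchantia polymorpha, though it is also usable in other plants. The annotated sequence is about 13.2 kb. Outside the T-DNA, the plasmid carries a ColE1/pMB1-type origin with a bom site for high-copy replication in E. coli. It also carries the pVS1 oriV, RepA and StaA functions, which support replication and stable maintenance in Agrobacterium. An aadA gene provides spectinomycin/streptomycin resistance. In its unrecombined form the plasmid is also chloramphenicol resistant through the marker inside the Gateway cassette. Because that cassette encodes the CcdB toxin, the vector has to be propagated in a ccdB-tolerant strain such as DB3.1.

Between the nopaline-type right and left T-DNA borders lie two units. The first is the attR1–CmR–ccdB–attR2 Gateway cassette, followed directly by three tandem Citrine coding sequences and a NOS terminator. An LR reaction with an entry clone replaces the cassette with the sequence of interest and fuses a 3xCitrine yellow fluorescent tag to its C terminus. ccdB counter-selects plasmids that have not recombined. No plant promoter is annotated upstream of attR1, so expression appears to rely on regulatory sequence supplied with the insert, for example a genomic fragment with its native promoter. The record does not state this explicitly. The second unit, in the opposite orientation, is an nptII gene driven by an enhanced CaMV 35S promoter with a CaMV polyadenylation signal, which allows G418 selection of transformed plants. The triple Citrine tag suits brighter detection of fusion proteins in localization or expression-pattern studies.
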