Features (pLannotate 1.2.2; 30 found; start..end, strand, type, name):
     54..78      -  misc_feature   RB T-DNA repeat: right border repeat from nopaline C58 T-DNA
    144..298     -  CDS            lacZα (fragment): LacZα fragment of β-galactosidase; lacZ fragment
    323..447     +  protein_bind   attR1: mutant version of attR; recombination site for the Gateway® LR reaction LR Clonase™
    484..514     +  promoter       lac UV5 promoter: E. coli lac promoter with an "up" mutation
    539..567     +  promoter       cat promoter (fragment): promoter of the E. coli cat gene encoding chloramphenicol acetyltransferase
    568..1227    +  CDS            CmR: chloramphenicol acetyltransferase; cat; confers resistance to chloramphenicol
   1406..1564    +  CDS            ccdA (fragment): CCDA_ECO57 - Also known as H, letA. Experimental evidence at protein level: Swiss-Prot protein existence level 1. Antitoxin component of a type II toxin-antitoxin (TA) system which inhibits the post-segregational killing (PSK) of plasmid-free cells, also referred to as a plasmid addiction system. Binds to and blocks the activity of CcdB; will also remove bound CcdB protein from the CcdB-GyrA complex by forming a CcdA-CcdB complex, a process termed rejuvenation. Functions as a transcriptional corepressor for the ccdAB operon, repression also requires CcdB (By similarity). From Escherichia coli
   1569..1871    +  CDS            ccdB: CCDB_ECOLI - Also known as G, letB, letD. Experimental evidence at protein level: Swiss-Prot protein existence level 1. Toxic component of a type II toxin-antitoxin (TA) system, functioning in plasmid maintainence. Responsible for the post- segregational killing (PSK) of plasmid-free cells, also referred to as a plasmid addiction system. Half-life of over 2 hours. Cell killing by CcdB is accompanied by filamentation, defects in chromosome and plasmid segregation, defects in cell division, formation of anucleate cells, decreased DNA synthesis and plasmid loss. Interferes with the activity of DN
   1915..2039    -  protein_bind   attR2: mutant version of attR; recombination site for the Gateway® LR reaction LR Clonase™
   2071..2787    +  CDS            Citrine: Citrine is a basic (constitutively fluorescent) yellow fluorescent protein published in 2001, derived from Aequorea victoria. It has moderate acid sensitivity.
   2809..3525    +  CDS            Citrine: Citrine is a basic (constitutively fluorescent) yellow fluorescent protein published in 2001, derived from Aequorea victoria. It has moderate acid sensitivity.
   3547..4263    +  CDS            Citrine: Citrine is a basic (constitutively fluorescent) yellow fluorescent protein published in 2001, derived from Aequorea victoria. It has moderate acid sensitivity.
   4288..4540    +  terminator     NOS terminator: nopaline synthase terminator and poly(A) signal
   4596..4618    -  protein_bind   lac operator (fragment): The lac repressor binds to the lac operator to inhibit transcription in E. coli. This inhibition can be relieved by adding lactose or isopropyl-β-D-thiogalactopyranoside (IPTG). lac repressor encoded by lacI
   4622..4652    -  promoter       lac promoter: promoter for the E. coli lac operon
   4667..4688    -  protein_bind   CAP binding site: CAP binding activates transcription in the presence of cAMP. E. coli catabolite activator protein
   4773..4947    -  polyA_signal   CaMV poly(A) signal: cauliflower mosaic virus polyadenylation signal
   5004..5796    -  CDS            NeoR/KanR (fragment): aminoglycoside phosphotransferase from Tn5; aph(3')-II (or nptII); confers resistance to neomycin, kanamycin, and G418 (Geneticin®)
   5864..6540    -  promoter       CaMV 35S promoter (enhanced): cauliflower mosaic virus 35S promoter with a duplicated enhancer region
   6735..6759    -  misc_feature   LB T-DNA repeat: left border repeat from nopaline C58 T-DNA
   7018..7041    +  promoter       Pc promoter (fragment): intI1 (promoter lies within the coding sequence); class 1 integron promoter
   7217..7273    +  CDS            GmR (fragment): gentamycin acetyltransferase; aacC1; confers resistance to gentamycin
   7284..8071    +  CDS            SmR (fragment): aminoglycoside adenylyltransferase (Murphy, 1985); aadA; confers resistance to spectinomycin and streptomycin
   8317..8905    +  rep_origin     ori: high-copy-number ColE1/pMB1/pBR322/pUC origin of replication
   9091..9231    -  misc_feature   bom: basis of mobility region from pBR322
   9333..9372    -  CDS            rop (fragment): Rop protein, which maintains plasmids at low copy number; rop
   9575..9769    -  rep_origin     pVS1 oriV: origin of replication for the Pseudomonas plasmid pVS1 (Heeb et al., 2000)
   9835..10908   -  CDS            pVS1 RepA: replication protein from the Pseudomonas plasmid pVS1 (Heeb et al., 2000)
  11337..11966   -  CDS            pVS1 StaA: stability protein from the Pseudomonas plasmid pVS1 (Heeb et al., 2000)
  12526..12927   -  CDS            Y4CG_SINFN (fragment): Protein inferred from homology: Swiss-Prot protein existence level 3. From Sinorhizobium fredii (strain NBRC 101917 / NGR234).
>Addgene plasmid #68688 | pMpGWB423 | depositor full sequence | sequence record 122044 | pMpGWB423 sequence 13213 bps
TTTCACGCCCTTTTAAATATCCGATTATTCTAATAAACGCTCTTTTCTCTTAGGTTTACCCGCCAATATA
TCCTGTCAAACACTGATAGTTTAAACTGAAGGCGGGAAACGACAATCTGATCCAAGCTCAAGCTGCTCTA
GCATTCGCCATTCAGGCTGCGCAACTGTTGGGAAGGGCGATCGGTGCGGGCCTCTTCGCTATTACGCCAG
CTGGCGAAAGGGGGATGTGCTGCAAGGCGATTAAGTTGGGTAACGCCAGGGTTTTCCCAGTCACGACGTT
GTAAAACGACGGCCAGTGCCAAGCTTGGGTCTAGAGTTATCAACAAGTTTGTACAAAAAAGCTGAACGAG
AAACGTAAAATGATATAAATATCAATATATTAAATTAGATTTTGCATAAAAAACAGACTACATAATACTG
TAAAACACAACATATCCAGTCACTATGGCGGCCCCTCGAGGGGCCGCATTAGGCACCCCAGGCTTTACAC
TTTATGCTTCCGGCTCGTATAATGTGTGGATTTTGAGTTAGGATCCGGCGAGATTTTCAGGAGCTAAGGA
AGCTAAAATGGAGAAAAAAATCACTGGATATACCACCGTTGATATATCCCAATGGCATCGTAAAGAACAT
TTTGAGGCATTTCAGTCAGTTGCTCAATGTACCTATAACCAGACCGTTCAGCTGGATATTACGGCCTTTT
TAAAGACCGTAAAGAAAAATAAGCACAAGTTTTATCCGGCCTTTATTCACATTCTTGCCCGCCTGATGAA
TGCTCATCCGGAATTCCGTATGGCAATGAAAGACGGTGAGCTGGTGATATGGGATAGTGTTCACCCTTGT
TACACCGTTTTCCATGAGCAAACTGAAACGTTTTCATCGCTCTGGAGTGAATACCACGACGATTTCCGGC
AGTTTCTACACATATATTCGCAAGATGTGGCGTGTTACGGTGAAAACCTGGCCTATTTCCCTAAAGGGTT
TATTGAGAATATGTTTTTCGTCTCAGCCAATCCCTGGGTGAGTTTCACCAGTTTTGATTTAAACGTGGCC
AATATGGACAACTTCTTCGCCCCCGTTTTCACCATGGGCAAATATTATACGCAAGGCGACAAGGTGCTGA
TGCCGCTGGCGATTCAGGTTCATCATGCCGTCTGTGATGGCTTCCATGTCGGCAGAATGCTTAATGAATT
ACAACAGTACTGCGATGAGTGGCAGGGCGGGGCGTAAACGCGTGGATCCGGCTTACTAAAAGCCAGATAA
CAGTATGCGTATTTGCGCGCTGATTTTTGCGGTATAAGAATATATACTGATATGTATACCCGAAGTATGT
CAAAAAGAGGTGTGCTATGAAGCAGCGTATTACAGTGACAGTTGACAGCGACAGCTATCAGTTGCTCAAG
GCATATATGATGTCAATATCTCCGGTCTGGTAAGCACAACCATGCAGAATGAAGCCCGTCGTCTGCGTGC
CGAACGCTGGAAAGCGGAAAATCAGGAAGGGATGGCTGAGGTCGCCCGGTTTATTGAAATGAACGGCTCT
TTTGCTGACGAGAACAGGGACTGGTGAAATGCAGTTTAAGGTTTACACCTATAAAAGAGAGAGCCGTTAT
CGTCTGTTTGTGGATGTACAGAGTGATATTATTGACACGCCCGGGCGACGGATGGTGATCCCCCTGGCCA
GTGCACGTCTGCTGTCAGATAAAGTCTCCCGTGAACTTTACCCGGTGGTGCATATCGGGGATGAAAGCTG
GCGCATGATGACCACCGATATGGCCAGTGTGCCGGTCTCCGTTATCGGGGAAGAAGTGGCTGATCTCAGC
CACCGCGAAAATGACATCAAAAACGCCATTAACCTGATGTTCTGGGGAATATAAATGTCAGGCTCCCTTA
TACACAGCCAGTCTGCAGGTCGACCATAGTGACTGGATATGTTGTGTTTTACAGTATTATGTAGTCTGTT
TTTTATGCAAAATCTAATTTAATATATTGATATTTATATCATTTTACGTTTCTCGTTCAGCTTTCTTGTA
CAAAGTGGTTGATAACAGCGCTGGAGGCTCCGGTGGGAGCATGGTGAGCAAGGGCGAGGAGCTGTTCACC
GGGGTGGTGCCCATCCTGGTCGAGCTGGACGGCGACGTAAACGGCCACAAGTTCAGCGTGTCCGGCGAGG
GCGAGGGCGATGCCACCTACGGCAAGCTGACCCTGAAGTTCATCTGCACCACCGGCAAGCTGCCCGTGCC
CTGGCCCACCCTCGTGACCACCTTCGGCTACGGCCTGATGTGCTTCGCCCGCTACCCCGACCACATGAAG
CAGCACGACTTCTTCAAGTCCGCCATGCCCGAAGGCTACGTCCAGGAGCGCACCATCTTCTTCAAGGACG
ACGGCAACTACAAGACCCGCGCCGAGGTGAAGTTCGAGGGCGACACCCTGGTGAACCGCATCGAGCTGAA
GGGCATCGACTTCAAGGAGGACGGCAACATCCTGGGGCACAAGCTGGAGTACAACTACAACAGCCACAAC
GTCTATATCATGGCCGACAAGCAGAAGAACGGCATCAAGGTGAACTTCAAGATCCGCCACAACATCGAGG
ACGGCAGCGTGCAGCTCGCCGACCACTACCAGCAGAACACCCCCATCGGCGACGGCCCCGTGCTGCTGCC
CGACAACCACTACCTGAGCTACCAGTCCGCCCTGAGCAAAGACCCCAACGAGAAGCGCGATCACATGGTC
CTGCTGGAGTTCGTGACCGCCGCCGGGATCACTCTCGGCATGGACGAGCTGTACAAGGCTGGAGGCTCCG
GTGGGAGCATGGTGAGCAAGGGCGAGGAGCTGTTCACCGGGGTGGTGCCCATCCTGGTCGAGCTGGACGG
CGACGTAAACGGCCACAAGTTCAGCGTGTCCGGCGAGGGCGAGGGCGATGCCACCTACGGCAAGCTGACC
CTGAAGTTCATCTGCACCACCGGCAAGCTGCCCGTGCCCTGGCCCACCCTCGTGACCACCTTCGGCTACG
GCCTGATGTGCTTCGCCCGCTACCCCGACCACATGAAGCAGCACGACTTCTTCAAGTCCGCCATGCCCGA
AGGCTACGTCCAGGAGCGCACCATCTTCTTCAAGGACGACGGCAACTACAAGACCCGCGCCGAGGTGAAG
TTCGAGGGCGACACCCTGGTGAACCGCATCGAGCTGAAGGGCATCGACTTCAAGGAGGACGGCAACATCC
TGGGGCACAAGCTGGAGTACAACTACAACAGCCACAACGTCTATATCATGGCCGACAAGCAGAAGAACGG
CATCAAGGTGAACTTCAAGATCCGCCACAACATCGAGGACGGCAGCGTGCAGCTCGCCGACCACTACCAG
CAGAACACCCCCATCGGCGACGGCCCCGTGCTGCTGCCCGACAACCACTACCTGAGCTACCAGTCCGCCC
TGAGCAAAGACCCCAACGAGAAGCGCGATCACATGGTCCTGCTGGAGTTCGTGACCGCCGCCGGGATCAC
TCTCGGCATGGACGAGCTGTACAAGGCTGGAGGCTCCGGTGGGAGCATGGTGAGCAAGGGCGAGGAGCTG
TTCACCGGGGTGGTGCCCATCCTGGTCGAGCTGGACGGCGACGTAAACGGCCACAAGTTCAGCGTGTCCG
GCGAGGGCGAGGGCGATGCCACCTACGGCAAGCTGACCCTGAAGTTCATCTGCACCACCGGCAAGCTGCC
CGTGCCCTGGCCCACCCTCGTGACCACCTTCGGCTACGGCCTGATGTGCTTCGCCCGCTACCCCGACCAC
ATGAAGCAGCACGACTTCTTCAAGTCCGCCATGCCCGAAGGCTACGTCCAGGAGCGCACCATCTTCTTCA
AGGACGACGGCAACTACAAGACCCGCGCCGAGGTGAAGTTCGAGGGCGACACCCTGGTGAACCGCATCGA
GCTGAAGGGCATCGACTTCAAGGAGGACGGCAACATCCTGGGGCACAAGCTGGAGTACAACTACAACAGC
CACAACGTCTATATCATGGCCGACAAGCAGAAGAACGGCATCAAGGTGAACTTCAAGATCCGCCACAACA
TCGAGGACGGCAGCGTGCAGCTCGCCGACCACTACCAGCAGAACACCCCCATCGGCGACGGCCCCGTGCT
GCTGCCCGACAACCACTACCTGAGCTACCAGTCCGCCCTGAGCAAAGACCCCAACGAGAAGCGCGATCAC
ATGGTCCTGCTGGAGTTCGTGACCGCCGCCGGGATCACTCTCGGCATGGACGAGCTGTACAAGTAAGCTT
AGAGCTCGAATTTCCCCGATCGTTCAAACATTTGGCAATAAAGTTTCTTAAGATTGAATCCTGTTGCCGG
TCTTGCGATGATTATCATATAATTTCTGTTGAATTACGTTAAGCATGTAATAATTAACATGTAATGCATG
ACGTTATTTATGAGATGGGTTTTTATGATTAGAGTCCCGCAATTATACATTTAATACGCGATAGAAAACA
AAATATAGCGCGCAAACTAGGATAAATTATCGCGCGCGGTGTCATCTATGTTACTAGATCGGGAATTGGT
TCCGGAACCAATTCGTAATCATGGTCATAGCTGTTTCCTGTGTGAAATTGTTATCCGCTCACAATTCCAC
ACAACATACGAGCCGGAAGCATAAAGTGTAAAGCCTGGGGTGCCTAATGAGTGAGCTAACTCACATTAGG
CTGAATTAGGCGCGCCTATTTCTGAATTCAACACATTGCGGACGTTTTTAATGTACTGAATTAACGCCGA
ATTAATTCGGGGGATCTGGATTTTAGTACTGGATTTTGGTTTTAGGAATTAGAAATTTTATTGATAGAAG
TATTTTACAAATACAAATACATACTAAGGGTTTCTTATATGCTCAACACATGAGCGAAACCCTATAGGAA
CCCTAATTCCCTTATCTGGGAACTACTCACACATTATTATGGAGAAACTCGAGCTTGTCGATCGACTCTA
GCTAGAGGATCGATCCGAACCCCAGAGTCCCGCTCAGAAGAACTCGTCAAGAAGGCGATAGAAGGCGATG
CGCTGCGAATCGGGAGCGGCGATACCGTAAAGCACGAGGAAGCGGTCAGCCCATTCGCCGCCAAGCTCTT
CAGCAATATCACGGGTAGCCAACGCTATGTCCTGATAGCGGTCCGCCACACCCAGCCGGCCACAGTCGAT
GAATCCAGAAAAGCGGCCATTTTCCACCATGATATTCGGCAAGCAGGCATCGCCATGTGTCACGACGAGA
TCCTCGCCGTCGGGCATGCGCGCCTTGAGCCTGGCGAACAGTTCGGCTGGCGCGAGCCCCTGATGCTCTT
CGTCCAGATCATCCTGATCGACAAGACCGGCTTCCATCCGAGTACGTGCTCGCTCGATGCGATGTTTCGC
TTGGTGGTCGAATGGGCAGGTAGCCGGATCAAGCGTATGCAGCCGCCGCATTGCATCAGCCATGATGGAT
ACTTTCTCGGCAGGAGCAAGGTGAGATGACAGGAGATCCTGCCCCGGCACTTCGCCCAATAGCAGCCAGT
CCCTTCCCGCTTCAGTGACAACGTCGAGCACAGCTGCGCAAGGAACGCCCGTCGTGGCCAGCCACGATAG
CCGCGCTGCCTCGTCCTGGAGTTCATTCAGGGCACCGGACAGGTCGGTCTTGACAAAAAGAACCGGGCGC
CCCTGCGCTGACAGCCGGAACACGGCGGCATCAGAGCAGCCGATTGTCTGTTGTGCCCAGTCATAGCCGA
ATAGCCTCTCCACCCAAGCGGCCGGAGAACCTGCGTGCAATCCATCTTGTTCAATCCCCATGGTCGATCG
ACAGATCTGCGAAAGCTCGAGAGAGATAGATTTGTAGAGAGAGACTGGTGATTTCAGCGTGTCCTCTCCA
AATGAAATGAACTTCCTTATATAGAGGAAGGGTCTTGCGAAGGATAGTGGGATTGTGCGTCATCCCTTAC
GTCAGTGGAGATATCACATCAATCCACTTGCTTTGAAGACGTGGTTGGAACGTCTTCTTTTTCCACGATG
CTCCTCGTGGGTGGGGGTCCATCTTTGGGACCACTGTCGGCAGAGGCATCTTGAACGATAGCCTTTCCTT
TATCGCAATGATGGCATTTGTAGGTGCCACCTTCCTTTTCTACTGTCCTTTTGATGAAGTGACAGATAGC
TGGGCAATGGAATCCGAGGAGGTTTCCCGATATTACCCTTTGTTGAAAAGTCTCAATAGCCCTTTGGTCT
TCTGAGACTGTATCTTTGATATTCTTGGAGTAGACGAGAGTGTCGTGCTCCACCATGTTCACATCAATCC
ACTTGCTTTGAAGACGTGGTTGGAACGTCTTCTTTTTCCACGATGCTCCTCGTGGGTGGGGGTCCATCTT
TGGGACCACTGTCGGCAGAGGCATCTTGAACGATAGCCTTTCCTTTATCGCAATGATGGCATTTGTAGGT
GCCACCTTCCTTTTCTACTGTCCTTTTGATGAAGTGACAGATAGCTGGGCAATGGAATCCGAGGAGGTTT
CCCGATATTACCCTTTGTTGAAAAGTCTCAATAGCCCTTTGGTCTTCTGAGACTGTATCTTTGATATTCT
TGGAGTAGACGAGAGTGTCGTGCTCCACCATGTTGGCAAGCTGCTCTAGCCAATACGCAAACCGAATTCA
GAAATAAATTCAGCCTAATTCGGCGTTAATTCAGTACATTAAAAACGTCCGCAATGTGTTATTAAGTTGT
CTAAGCGTCAATTTGTTTACACCACAATATATCCTGCCACCAGCCAGCCAACAGCTCCCCGACCGGCAGC
TCGGCACAAAATCACCACTCGATACAGGCAGCCCATCAGTCCGGGACGGCGTCAGCGGGAGAGCCGTTGT
AAGGCGGCAGACTTTGCTCATGTTACCGATGCTATTCGGAAGAACGGCAACTAAGCTGCCGGGTTTGAAA
CACGGATGATCTCGCGGAGGGTAGCATGTTGATTGTAACGATGACAGAGCGTTGCTGCCTGTGATCAATT
CGGGCACGAACCCAGTGGACATAAGCCTGTTCGGTTCGTAAGCTGTAATGCAAGTAGCGTATGCGCTCAC
GCAACTGGTCCAGAACCTTGACCGAACGCAGCGGTGGTAACGGCGCAGTGGCGGTTTTCATGGCTTGTTA
TGACTGTTTTTTTGGGGTACAGTCTATGCCTCGGGCATCCAAGCAGCAAGCGCGTTACGCCGTGGGTCGA
TGTTTGATGTTATGGAGCAGCAACGATGTTACGCAGCAGGGCAGTCGCCCTAAAACAAAGTTAAACATCA
TGGGGGAAGCGGTGATCGCCGAAGTATCGACTCAACTATCAGAGGTAGTTGGCGTCATCGAGCGCCATCT
CGAACCGACGTTGCTGGCCGTACATTTGTACGGCTCCGCAGTGGATGGCGGCCTGAAGCCACACAGTGAT
ATTGATTTGCTGGTTACGGTGACCGTAAGGCTTGATGAAACAACGCGGCGAGCTTTGATCAACGACCTTT
TGGAAACTTCGGCTTCCCCTGGAGAGAGCGAGATTCTCCGCGCTGTAGAAGTCACCATTGTTGTGCACGA
CGACATCATTCCGTGGCGTTATCCAGCTAAGCGCGAACTGCAATTTGGAGAATGGCAGCGCAATGACATT
CTTGCAGGTATCTTCGAGCCAGCCACGATCGACATTGATCTGGCTATCTTGCTGACAAAAGCAAGAGAAC
ATAGCGTTGCCTTGGTAGGTCCAGCGGCGGAGGAACTCTTTGATCCGGTTCCTGAACAGGATCTATTTGA
GGCGCTAAATGAAACCTTAACGCTATGGAACTCGCCGCCCGACTGGGCTGGCGATGAGCGAAATGTAGTG
CTTACGTTGTCCCGCATTTGGTACAGCGCAGTAACCGGCAAAATCGCGCCGAAGGATGTCGCTGCCGACT
GGGCAATGGAGCGCCTGCCGGCCCAGTATCAGCCCGTCATACTTGAAGCTAGACAGGCTTATCTTGGACA
AGAAGAAGATCGCTTGGCCTCGCGCGCAGATCAGTTGGAAGAATTTGTCCACTACGTGAAAGGCGAGATC
ACCAAGGTAGTCGGCAAATAATGTCTAGCTAGAAATTCGTTCAAGCCGACGCCGCTTCGCGGCGCGGCTT
AACTCAAGCGTTAGATGCACTAAGCACATAATTGCTCACAGCCAAACTATCAGGTCAAGTCTGCTTTTAT
TATTTTTAAGCGTGCATAATAAGCCCTACACAAATTGGGAGATATATCATGCATGACCAAAATCCCTTAA
CGTGAGTTTTCGTTCCACTGAGCGTCAGACCCCGTAGAAAAGATCAAAGGATCTTCTTGAGATCCTTTTT
TTCTGCGCGTAATCTGCTGCTTGCAAACAAAAAAACCACCGCTACCAGCGGTGGTTTGTTTGCCGGATCA
AGAGCTACCAACTCTTTTTCCGAAGGTAACTGGCTTCAGCAGAGCGCAGATACCAAATACTGTCCTTCTA
GTGTAGCCGTAGTTAGGCCACCACTTCAAGAACTCTGTAGCACCGCCTACATACCTCGCTCTGCTAATCC
TGTTACCAGTGGCTGCTGCCAGTGGCGATAAGTCGTGTCTTACCGGGTTGGACTCAAGACGATAGTTACC
GGATAAGGCGCAGCGGTCGGGCTGAACGGGGGGTTCGTGCACACAGCCCAGCTTGGAGCGAACGACCTAC
ACCGAACTGAGATACCTACAGCGTGAGCTATGAGAAAGCGCCACGCTTCCCGAAGGGAGAAAGGCGGACA
GGTATCCGGTAAGCGGCAGGGTCGGAACAGGAGAGCGCACGAGGGAGCTTCCAGGGGGAAACGCCTGGTA
TCTTTATAGTCCTGTCGGGTTTCGCCACCTCTGACTTGAGCGTCGATTTTTGTGATGCTCGTCAGGGGGG
CGGAGCCTATGGAAAAACGCCAGCAACGCGGCCTTTTTACGGTTCCTGGCCTTTTGCTGGCCTTTTGCTC
ACATGTTCTTTCCTGCGTTATCCCCTGATTCTGTGGATAACCGTATTACCGCCTTTGAGTGAGCTGATAC
CGCTCGCCGCAGCCGAACGACCGAGCGCAGCGAGTCAGTGAGCGAGGAAGCGGAAGAGCGCCTGATGCGG
TATTTTCTCCTTACGCATCTGTGCGGTATTTCACACCGCATATGGTGCACTCTCAGTACAATCTGCTCTG
ATGCCGCATAGTTAAGCCAGTATACACTCCGCTATCGCTACGTGACTGGGTCATGGCTGCGCCCCGACAC
CCGCCAACACCCGCTGACGCGCCCTGACGGGCTTGTCTGCTCCCGGCATCCGCTTACAGACAAGCTGTGA
CCGTCTCCGGGAGCTGCATGTGTCAGAGGTTTTCACCGTCATCACCGAAACGCGCGAGGCAGGGTGCCTT
GATGTGGGCGCCGGCGGTCGAGTGGCGACGGCGCGGCTTGTCCGCGCCCTGGTAGATTGCCTGGCCGTAG
GCCAGCCATTTTTGAGCGGCCAGCGGCCGCGATAGGCCGACGCGAAGCGGCGGGGCGTAGGGAGCGCAGC
GACCGAAGGGTAGGCGCTTTTTGCAGCTCTTCGGCTGTGCGCTGGCCAGACAGTTATGCACAGGCCAGGC
GGGTTTTAAGAGTTTTAATAAGTTTTAAAGAGTTTTAGGCGGAAAAATCGCCTTTTTTCTCTTTTATATC
AGTCACTTACATGTGTGACCGGTTCCCAATGTACGGCTTTGGGTTCCCAATGTACGGGTTCCGGTTCCCA
ATGTACGGCTTTGGGTTCCCAATGTACGTGCTATCCACAGGAAAGAGACCTTTTCGACCTTTTTCCCCTG
CTAGGGCAATTTGCCCTAGCATCTGCTCCGTACATTAGGAACCGGCGGATGCTTCGCCCTCGATCAGGTT
GCGGTAGCGCATGACTAGGATCGGGCCAGCCTGCCCCGCCTCCTCCTTCAAATCGTACTCCGGCAGGTCA
TTTGACCCGATCAGCTTGCGCACGGTGAAACAGAACTTCTTGAACTCTCCGGCGCTGCCACTGCGTTCGT
AGATCGTCTTGAACAACCATCTGGCTTCTGCCTTGCCTGCGGCGCGGCGTGCCAGGCGGTAGAGAAAACG
GCCGATGCCGGGATCGATCAAAAAGTAATCGGGGTGAACCGTCAGCACGTCCGGGTTCTTGCCTTCTGTG
ATCTCGCGGTACATCCAATCAGCTAGCTCGATCTCGATGTACTCCGGCCGCCCGGTTTCGCTCTTTACGA
TCTTGTAGCGGCTAATCAAGGCTTCACCCTCGGATACCGTCACCAGGCGGCCGTTCTTGGCCTTCTTCGT
ACGCTGCATGGCAACGTGCGTGGTGTTTAACCGAATGCAGGTTTCTACCAGGTCGTCTTTCTGCTTTCCG
CCATCGGCTCGCCGGCAGAACTTGAGTACGTCCGCAACGTGTGGACGGAACACGCGGCCGGGCTTGTCTC
CCTTCCCTTCCCGGTATCGGTTCATGGATTCGGTTAGATGGGAAACCGCCATCAGTACCAGGTCGTAATC
CCACACACTGGCCATGCCGGCCGGCCCTGCGGAAACCTCTACGTGCCCGTCTGGAAGCTCGTAGCGGATC
ACCTCGCCAGCTCGTCGGTCACGCTTCGACAGACGGAAAACGGCCACGTCCATGATGCTGCGACTATCGC
GGGTGCCCACGTCATAGAGCATCGGAACGAAAAAATCTGGTTGCTCGTCGCCCTTGGGCGGCTTCCTAAT
CGACGGCGCACCGGCTGCCGGCGGTTGCCGGGATTCTTTGCGGATTCGATCAGCGGCCGCTTGCCACGAT
TCACCGGGGCGTGCTTCTGCCTCGATGCGTTGCCGCTGGGCGGCCTGCGCGGCCTTCAACTTCTCCACCA
GGTCATCACCCAGCGCCGCGCCGATTTGTACCGGGCCGGATGGTTTGCGACCGCTCACGCCGATTCCTCG
GGCTTGGGGGTTCCAGTGCCATTGCAGGGCCGGCAGACAACCCAGCCGCTTACGCCTGGCCAACCGCCCG
TTCCTCCACACATGGGGCATTCCACGGCGTCGGTGCCTGGTTGTTCTTGATTTTCCATGCCGCCTCCTTT
AGCCGCTAAAATTCATCTACTCATTTATTCATTTGCTCATTTACTCTGGTAGCTGCGCGATGTATTCAGA
TAGCAGCTCGGTAATGGTCTTGCCTTGGCGTACCGCGTACATCTTCAGCTTGGTGTGATCCTCCGCCGGC
AACTGAAAGTTGACCCGCTTCATGGCTGGCGTGTCTGCCAGGCTGGCCAACGTTGCAGCCTTGCTGCTGC
GTGCGCTCGGACGGCCGGCACTTAGCGTGTTTGTGCTTTTGCTCATTTTCTCTTTACCTCATTAACTCAA
ATGAGTTTTGATTTAATTTCAGCGGCCAGCGCCTGGACCTCGCGGGCAGCGTCGCCCTCGGGTTCTGATT
CAAGAACGGTTGTGCCGGCGGCGGCAGTGCCTGGGTAGCTCACGCGCTGCGTGATACGGGACTCAAGAAT
GGGCAGCTCGTACCCGGCCAGCGCCTCGGCAACCTCACCGCCGATGCGCGTGCCTTTGATCGCCCGCGAC
ACGACAAAGGCCGCTTGTAGCCTTCCATCCGTGACCTCAATGCGCTGCTTAACCAGCTCCACCAGGTCGG
CGGTGGCCCATATGTCGTAAGGGCTTGGCTGCACCGGAATCAGCACGAAGTCGGCTGCCTTGATCGCGGA
CACAGCCAAGTCCGCCGCCTGGGGCGCTCCGTCGATCACTACGAAGTCGCGCCGGCCGATGGCCTTCACG
TCGCGGTCAATCGTCGGGCGGTCGATGCCGACAACGGTTAGCGGTTGATCTTCCCGCACGGCCGCCCAAT
CGCGGGCACTGCCCTGGGGATCGGAATCGACTAACAGAACATCGGCCCCGGCGAGTTGCAGGGCGCGGGC
TAGATGGGTTGCGATGGTCGTCTTGCCTGACCCGCCTTTCTGGTTAAGTACAGCGATAACCTTCATGCGT
TCCCCTTGCGTATTTGTTTATTTACTCATCGCATCATATACGCAGCGACCGCATGACGCAAGCTGTTTTA
CTCAAATACACATCACCTTTTTAGACGGCGGCGCTCGGTTTCTTCAGCGGCCAAGCTGGCCGGCCAGGCC
GCCAGCTTGGCATCAGACAAACCGGCCAGGATTTCATGCAGCCGCACGGTTGAGACGTGCGCGGGCGGCT
CGAACACGTACCCGGCCGCGATCATCTCCGCCTCGATCTCTTCGGTAATGAAAAACGGTTCGTCCTGGCC
GTCCTGGTGCGGTTTCATGCTTGTTCCTCTTGGCGTTCATTCTCGGCGGCCGCCAGGGCGTCGGCCTCGG
TCAATGCGTCCTCACGGAAGGCACCGCGCCGCCTGGCCTCGGTGGGCGTCACTTCCTCGCTGCGCTCAAG
TGCGCGGTACAGGGTCGAGCGATGCACGCCAAGCAGTGCAGCCGCCTCTTTCACGGTGCGGCCTTCCTGG
TCGATCAGCTCGCGGGCGTGCGCGATCTGTGCCGGGGTGAGGGTAGGGCGGGGGCCAAACTTCACGCCTC
GGGCCTTGGCGGCCTCGCGCCCGCTCCGGGTGCGGTCGATGATTAGGGAACGCTCGAACTCGGCAATGCC
GGCGAACACGGTCAACACCATGCGGCCGGCCGGCGTGGTGGTGTCGGCCCACGGCTCTGCCAGGCTACGC
AGGCCCGCGCCGGCCTCCTGGATGCGCTCGGCAATGTCCAGTAGGTCGCGGGTGCTGCGGGCCAGGCGGT
CTAGCCTGGTCACTGTCACAACGTCGCCAGGGCGTAGGTGGTCAAGCATCCTGGCCAGCTCCGGGCGGTC
GCGCCTGGTGCCGGTGATCTTCTCGGAAAACAGCTTGGTGCAGCCGGCCGCGTGCAGTTCGGCCCGTTGG
TTGGTCAAGTCCTGGTCGTCGGTGCTGACGCGGGCATAGCCCAGCAGGCCAGCGGCGGCGCTCTTGTTCA
TGGCGTAATGTCTCCGGTTCTAGTCGCAAGTATTCTACTTTATGCGACTAAAACACGCGACAAGAAAACG
CCAGGAAAAGGGCAGGGCGGCAGCCTGTCGCGTAACTTAGGACTTGTGCGACATGTCGTTTTCAGAAGAC
GGCTGCACTGAACGTCAGAAGCCGACTGCACTATAGCAGCGGAGGGGTTGGATCAAAGTACTTTGATCCC
GAGGGGAACCCTGTGGTTGGCATGCACATACAAATGGACGAACGGATAAACCT
