>Addgene plasmid #68688 | pMpGWB423 | addgene partial sequence | sequence record 128974 | ccdB-Fwd 5'-GCATGATGACCACCGATATG-3'
GGGGAATATAAATGTCAGGCTCCCTTATACACAGCCAGTCTGCAGGTCGACCATAGTGACTGGATATGTT
GTGTTTTACAGTATTATGTAGTCTGTTTTTTATGCAAAATCTAATTTAATATATTGATATTTATATCATT
TTACGTTTCTCGTTCAGCTTTCTTGTACAAAGTGGTTGATAACAGCGCTGGAGGCTCCGGTGGGAGCATG
GTGAGCAAGGGCGAGGAGCTGTTCACCGGGGTGGTGCCCATCCTGGTCGAGCTGGACGGC
