>Addgene plasmid #68688 | pMpGWB423 | addgene partial sequence | sequence record 135389 | GW-5 5'-AATCTCGCCGGATCCTAACT-3'
AAGCCTGGGGTGCCTAATGCGGCCCCTCGAGGGGCCGCCATAGTGACTGGATATGTTGTGTTTTACAGTA
TTATGTAGTCTGTTTTTTATGCAAAATCTAATTTAATATATTGATATTTATATCATTTTACGTTTCTCGT
TCAGCTTTTTTGTACAAACTTGTTGATAACTCTAGACCCAAGCTTGGCACTGGCCGTCGTTTTACAACGT
CGTGACTGGGAAAACCCTGGCGTTACCCAACTTAATCGCCTTGCAGCACATCCCCCTTTCGCCAGCTGGC
GTAATAGCGAAGAGGCCCGCACCGATCGCCCTTCCCAACAGTTGCGCAGCCTGAATGGCGAATGCTAGAG
CAGCTTGAGCTTGGATCAGATTGTCGTTTCCCGCCTTCAGTTTAAACTATCAGTGTTTGACAGGATATAT
TGGCGGGTAAACCTAAGAGAAAAGAGCGTTTATTAGAATAATCGGATATTTAAAAGGGCGTGAAAAGGTT
TATCCGTTCGTCCATTTGTATGTGCATGCCAACCACAGGGTTCCCCTCGGGATCAAAGTACTTTGATCCA
ACCCCTCCGCTGCTATAGTGCAGTCGGCTTCTGACGTTCAGTGCAGCCGTCTTCTGAAAACGACATGTCG
CACAAGTCCTAAGTTACGCGACAGGCTGCCGCCCTGCCCTTTTCCTGGCGTTTTCTTGTCGCGTGTTTTA
GTCGCATAAAGTAGAATACTTGCGACTAGAACCGGAGACATTACGCCATGAACAAGAGCGCCGCCGCTGG
CCTGCTGG
